Addgene plasmid #75996: TLK1 gRNA (BRDN0001147793)
Purpose: 3rd generation lentiviral gRNA plasmid targeting human TLK1
Depositing lab: John Doench & David Root. Depositing organization: Broad Institute. Publication: Optimized sgRNA design to maximize activity and minimize off-target effects of CRISPR-Cas9. Doench JG, Fusi N, Sullender M, Hegde M, Vaimberg EW, Donovan KF, Smith I, Tothova Z, Wilen C, Orchard R, Virgin HW, Listgarten J, Root DE. Nat Biotechnol. 2016 Jan 18. doi: 10.1038/nbt.3437. PubMed 26780180.
Backbone
  Vector backbone: lentiGuide-Puro
  Backbone manufacturer: Zhang Lab (Addgene plasmid # 52963)
  Vector type: Mammalian Expression, Lentiviral, CRISPR
  Selectable markers: Puromycin
Growth in bacteria
  Bacterial resistance: Ampicillin, 100 μg/mL
  Growth temperature: 37°C
  Growth strain: DH5alpha
  Copy number: High Copy
Gene/Insert
  Gene/Insert name: TLK1 (alt names: TLK1; NM_001136554.1)
  gRNA/shRNA sequence: GATTTACTGGAGTTGCAAGT
  Species: H. sapiens (human)
  Entrez Gene: TLK1 (a.k.a. PKU-beta)
  Promoter: hU6
  Cloning method: Unknown
  Sequencing primers: 5′ U6-F; 3′ pS2-R
Terms and licenses: Academic/Nonprofit Terms; Industry Terms: Not Available to Industry
Depositor comments: The gRNA was designed to target the following Genbank reference sequence(s): NM_001136554.1,NM_012290.4. Note that this plasmid does NOT contain Cas9. It should be used in conjunction with lentiCas9-Blast (Addgene #52962) or otherwise with cell lines already expressing Cas9. Browse the full kinome gRNA library at http://www.addgene.org/pooled-library/broadgpp-human-kinome/ or visit http://www.broadinstitute.org/rnai/public/ for detailed protocols and information.
How to cite: TLK1 gRNA (BRDN0001147793) was a gift from John Doench & David Root (Addgene plasmid # 75996 ; http://n2t.net/addgene:75996 ; RRID:Addgene_75996)
