[The description below was written by a language model from this plasmid's Addgene catalogue record and pLannotate feature annotations shown in this document.]
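Description:
TLK1 gRNA (BRDN0001147793) is a third-generation lentiviral CRISPR guide plasmid built on the lentiGuide-Puro backbone and designed to deliver a single guide RNA against human TLK1 (tousled-like kinase 1, also known as PKU-beta). In bacteria it is maintained through a high-copy ColE1/pUC-type origin and selected with ampicillin via the β-lactamase gene. An f1 origin, an SV40 origin, and residual lac, T3 and T7 cloning-vector elements also lie in the backbone outside the viral region.

The transfer cassette is framed by an RSV promoter-driven truncated HIV-1 5' LTR and a self-inactivating ΔU3 3' LTR followed by an SV40 polyadenylation signal. The chimeric RSV/LTR removes the need for Tat, while the ΔU3 deletion silences LTR promoter activity after integration. Between the LTRs are the Ψ packaging signal with a partial gag region, the Rev response element for Rev-dependent nuclear export of the genomic RNA, and a cPPT/CTS that aids nuclear import. The human U6 RNA polymerase III promoter drives the TLK1-targeting spacer fused to the Streptococcus pyogenes Cas9 guide scaffold. Downstream, the EF-1α core promoter with its intron A expresses puromycin N-acetyltransferase for selecting transduced mammalian cells, and a WPRE enhances transcript expression.

The plasmid carries no Cas9, so it must be used with a separate Cas9 vector or in cells already expressing Cas9. The guide was designed against two TLK1 reference transcripts and belongs to a human kinome gRNA collection, making it suited to TLK1 knockout studies.
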