Features (pLannotate 1.2.2; 29 found; start..end, strand, type, name):
     14..80      +  CDS            small t antigen (fragment): SV40 (simian virus 40) small t antigen
    106..317     +  promoter       EF-1α core promoter: core promoter for human elongation factor EF-1α
    318..1256    +  intron         EF-1α intron A: intron upstream of the start codon of human EF-1α
   1278..1877    +  CDS            PuroR (fragment): puromycin N-acetyltransferase; pac from Streptomyces; confers resistance to puromycin
   1893..2481    +  misc_feature   WPRE: woodchuck hepatitis virus posttranscriptional regulatory element
   2532..2551    +  misc_feature   cPPT/CTS (fragment): central polypurine tract and central termination sequence of HIV-1
   2553..2786    +  LTR            3' LTR (ΔU3): self-inactivating 3' long terminal repeat (LTR) from HIV-1
   2864..2985    +  polyA_signal   SV40 poly(A) signal: SV40 polyadenylation signal
   3025..3160    +  rep_origin     SV40 ori: SV40 origin of replication
   3181..3199    -  promoter       T7 promoter: promoter for bacteriophage T7 RNA polymerase
   3207..3362    +  CDS            lacZα (fragment): LacZα fragment of β-galactosidase; lacZ fragment
   3367..3795    +  rep_origin     f1 ori (sequence partly withheld): f1 bacteriophage origin of replication; arrow indicates direction of (+) strand synthesis
   3848..3952    +  promoter       AmpR promoter: bla
   3953..4813    +  CDS            AmpR: β-lactamase; bla; confers resistance to ampicillin, carbenicillin, and related antibiotics
   4984..5572    +  rep_origin     ori: high-copy-number ColE1/pMB1/pBR322/pUC origin of replication
   5755..5847    +  CDS            lacI (fragment): lac repressor; lacI; The lac repressor binds to the lac operator to inhibit transcription in E. coli. This inhibition can be relieved by adding lactose or isopropyl-β-D-thiogalactopyranoside (IPTG).
   5860..5881    +  protein_bind   CAP binding site: CAP binding activates transcription in the presence of cAMP. E. coli catabolite activator protein
   5896..5926    +  promoter       lac promoter: promoter for the E. coli lac operon
   5934..5950    +  protein_bind   lac operator: The lac repressor binds to the lac operator to inhibit transcription in E. coli. This inhibition can be relieved by adding lactose or isopropyl-β-D-thiogalactopyranoside (IPTG). lac repressor encoded by lacI
   5995..6013    +  promoter       T3 promoter: promoter for bacteriophage T3 RNA polymerase
   6041..6267    +  promoter       RSV promoter: Rous sarcoma virus enhancer/promoter
   6268..6448    +  LTR            5' LTR (truncated): truncated 5' long terminal repeat (LTR) from HIV-1
   6495..6620    +  misc_feature   HIV-1 Ψ: packaging signal of human immunodeficiency virus type 1
   6604..6967    +  CDS            HIV-1 gag (fragment): gag protein from human immunodeficiency virus 1; gag
   7113..7346    +  misc_feature   RRE: The Rev response element (RRE) of HIV-1 allows for Rev-dependent mRNA export from the nucleus to the cytoplasm.
   7723..7749    +  CDS            Rev (fragment): human immunodeficiency virus 1 (HIV-1) Rev protein; rev; enhances nuclear export of unspliced and incompletely spliced viral mRNAs
   7753..7993    +  promoter       U6 promoter: RNA polymerase III promoter for human U6 snRNA
   8023..8098    +  misc_RNA       gRNA scaffold: guide RNA scaffold for the Streptococcus pyogenes CRISPR/Cas9 system
   8154..8271    +  misc_feature   cPPT/CTS: central polypurine tract and central termination sequence of HIV-1
>Addgene plasmid #75996 | TLK1 gRNA (BRDN0001147793) | addgene full sequence | sequence record 184978 | Addgene Assembled Sequence
CCCGGGTGCAAAGATGGATAAAGTTTTAAACAGAGAGGAATCTTTGCAGCTAATGGACCTTCTAGGTCTT
GAAAGGAGTGGGAATTGGCTCCGGTGCCCGTCAGTGGGCAGAGCGCACATCGCCCACAGTCCCCGAGAAG
TTGGGGGGAGGGGTCGGCAATTGATCCGGTGCCTAGAGAAGGTGGCGCGGGGTAAACTGGGAAAGTGATG
TCGTGTACTGGCTCCGCCTTTTTCCCGAGGGTGGGGGAGAACCGTATATAAGTGCAGTAGTCGCCGTGAA
CGTTCTTTTTCGCAACGGGTTTGCCGCCAGAACACAGGTAAGTGCCGTGTGTGGTTCCCGCGGGCCTGGC
CTCTTTACGGGTTATGGCCCTTGCGTGCCTTGAATTACTTCCACCTGGCTGCAGTACGTGATTCTTGATC
CCGAGCTTCGGGTTGGAAGTGGGTGGGAGAGTTCGAGGCCTTGCGCTTAAGGAGCCCCTTCGCCTCGTGC
TTGAGTTGAGGCCTGGCCTGGGCGCTGGGGCCGCCGCGTGCGAATCTGGTGGCACCTTCGCGCCTGTCTC
GCTGCTTTCGATAAGTCTCTAGCCATTTAAAATTTTTGATGACCTGCTGCGACGCTTTTTTTCTGGCAAG
ATAGTCTTGTAAATGCGGGCCAAGATCTGCACACTGGTATTTCGGTTTTTGGGGCCGCGGGCGGCGACGG
GGCCCGTGCGTCCCAGCGCACATGTTCGGCGAGGCGGGGCCTGCGAGCGCGGCCACCGAGAATCGGACGG
GGGTAGTCTCAAGCTGGCCGGCCTGCTCTGGTGCCTGGCCTCGCGCCGCCGTGTATCGCCCCGCCCTGGG
CGGCAAGGCTGGCCCGGTCGGCACCAGTTGCGTGAGCGGAAAGATGGCCGCTTCCCGGCCCTGCTGCAGG
GAGCTCAAAATGGAGGACGCGGCGCTCGGGAGAGCGGGCGGGTGAGTCACCCACACAAAGGAAAAGGGCC
TTTCCGTCCTCAGCCGTCGCTTCATGTGACTCCACGGAGTACCGGGCGCCGTCCAGGCACCTCGATTAGT
TCTCGAGCTTTTGGAGTACGTCGTCTTTAGGTTGGGGGGAGGGGTTTTATGCGATGGAGTTTCCCCACAC
TGAGTGGGTGGAGACTGAAGTTAGGCCAGCTTGGCACTTGATGTAATTCTCCTTGGAATTTGCCCTTTTT
GAGTTTGGATCTTGGTTCATTCTCAAGCCTCAGACAGTGGTTCAAAGTTTTTTTCTTCCATTTCAGGTGT
CGTGACGTACGGCCACCATGACCGAGTACAAGCCCACGGTGCGCCTCGCCACCCGCGACGACGTCCCCAG
GGCCGTACGCACCCTCGCCGCCGCGTTCGCCGACTACCCCGCCACGCGCCACACCGTCGATCCGGACCGC
CACATCGAGCGGGTCACCGAGCTGCAAGAACTCTTCCTCACGCGCGTCGGGCTCGACATCGGCAAGGTGT
GGGTCGCGGACGACGGCGCCGCCGTGGCGGTCTGGACCACGCCGGAGAGCGTCGAAGCGGGGGCGGTGTT
CGCCGAGATCGGCCCGCGCATGGCCGAGTTGAGCGGTTCCCGGCTGGCCGCGCAGCAACAGATGGAAGGC
CTCCTGGCGCCGCACCGGCCCAAGGAGCCCGCGTGGTTCCTGGCCACCGTCGGAGTCTCGCCCGACCACC
AGGGCAAGGGTCTGGGCAGCGCCGTCGTGCTCCCCGGAGTGGAGGCGGCCGAGCGCGCCGGGGTGCCCGC
CTTCCTGGAGACCTCCGCGCCCCGCAACCTCCCCTTCTACGAGCGGCTCGGCTTCACCGTCACCGCCGAC
GTCGAGGTGCCCGAAGGACCGCGCACCTGGTGCATGACCCGCAAGCCCGGTGCCTGAACGCGTTAAGTCG
ACAATCAACCTCTGGATTACAAAATTTGTGAAAGATTGACTGGTATTCTTAACTATGTTGCTCCTTTTAC
GCTATGTGGATACGCTGCTTTAATGCCTTTGTATCATGCTATTGCTTCCCGTATGGCTTTCATTTTCTCC
TCCTTGTATAAATCCTGGTTGCTGTCTCTTTATGAGGAGTTGTGGCCCGTTGTCAGGCAACGTGGCGTGG
TGTGCACTGTGTTTGCTGACGCAACCCCCACTGGTTGGGGCATTGCCACCACCTGTCAGCTCCTTTCCGG
GACTTTCGCTTTCCCCCTCCCTATTGCCACGGCGGAACTCATCGCCGCCTGCCTTGCCCGCTGCTGGACA
GGGGCTCGGCTGTTGGGCACTGACAATTCCGTGGTGTTGTCGGGGAAATCATCGTCCTTTCCTTGGCTGC
TCGCCTGTGTTGCCACCTGGATTCTGCGCGGGACGTCCTTCTGCTACGTCCCTTCGGCCCTCAATCCAGC
GGACCTTCCTTCCCGCGGCCTGCTGCCGGCTCTGCGGCCTCTTCCGCGTCTTCGCCTTCGCCCTCAGACG
AGTCGGATCTCCCTTTGGGCCGCCTCCCCGCGTCGACTTTAAGACCAATGACTTACAAGGCAGCTGTAGA
TCTTAGCCACTTTTTAAAAGAAAAGGGGGGACTGGAAGGGCTAATTCACTCCCAACGAAGACAAGATCTG
CTTTTTGCTTGTACTGGGTCTCTCTGGTTAGACCAGATCTGAGCCTGGGAGCTCTCTGGCTAACTAGGGA
ACCCACTGCTTAAGCCTCAATAAAGCTTGCCTTGAGTGCTTCAAGTAGTGTGTGCCCGTCTGTTGTGTGA
CTCTGGTAACTAGAGATCCCTCAGACCCTTTTAGTCAGTGTGGAAAATCTCTAGCAGTACGTATAGTAGT
TCATGTCATCTTATTATTCAGTATTTATAACTTGCAAAGAAATGAATATCAGAGAGTGAGAGGAACTTGT
TTATTGCAGCTTATAATGGTTACAAATAAAGCAATAGCATCACAAATTTCACAAATAAAGCATTTTTTTC
ACTGCATTCTAGTTGTGGTTTGTCCAAACTCATCAATGTATCTTATCATGTCTGGCTCTAGCTATCCCGC
CCCTAACTCCGCCCATCCCGCCCCTAACTCCGCCCAGTTCCGCCCATTCTCCGCCCCATGGCTGACTAAT
TTTTTTTATTTATGCAGAGGCCGAGGCCGCCTCGGCCTCTGAGCTATTCCAGAAGTAGTGAGGAGGCTTT
TTTGGAGGCCTAGGGACGTACCCAATTCGCCCTATAGTGAGTCGTATTACGCGCGCTCACTGGCCGTCGT
TTTACAACGTCGTGACTGGGAAAACCCTGGCGTTACCCAACTTAATCGCCTTGCAGCACATCCCCCTTTC
GCCAGCTGGCGTAATAGCGAAGAGGCCCGCACCGATCGCCCTTCCCAACAGTTGCGCAGCCTGAATGGCG
AATGGG
[124 nt withheld, positions 3367-3490]
C
[91 nt withheld, positions 3492-3582]
A
[49 nt withheld, positions 3584-3632]
CCTTTGACGTTGGAGTCCACGTTCTTT
[37 nt withheld, positions 3660-3696]
ACCCTATCTCGGTCTATTCTTTTGATTTATAAGGGATTTTGCCGATTTCGGCCTATTGGTTAAAAAATGA
GCTGATTTAACAAAAATTTAACGCGAATTTTAACAAAATATTAACGCTTACAATTTAGGTGGCACTTTTC
GGGGAAATGTGCGCGGAACCCCTATTTGTTTATTTTTCTAAATACATTCAAATATGTATCCGCTCATGAG
ACAATAACCCTGATAAATGCTTCAATAATATTGAAAAAGGAAGAGTATGAGTATTCAACATTTCCGTGTC
GCCCTTATTCCCTTTTTTGCGGCATTTTGCCTTCCTGTTTTTGCTCACCCAGAAACGCTGGTGAAAGTAA
AAGATGCTGAAGATCAGTTGGGTGCACGAGTGGGTTACATCGAACTGGATCTCAACAGCGGTAAGATCCT
TGAGAGTTTTCGCCCCGAAGAACGTTTTCCAATGATGAGCACTTTTAAAGTTCTGCTATGTGGCGCGGTA
TTATCCCGTATTGACGCCGGGCAAGAGCAACTCGGTCGCCGCATACACTATTCTCAGAATGACTTGGTTG
AGTACTCACCAGTCACAGAAAAGCATCTTACGGATGGCATGACAGTAAGAGAATTATGCAGTGCTGCCAT
AACCATGAGTGATAACACTGCGGCCAACTTACTTCTGACAACGATCGGAGGACCGAAGGAGCTAACCGCT
TTTTTGCACAACATGGGGGATCATGTAACTCGCCTTGATCGTTGGGAACCGGAGCTGAATGAAGCCATAC
CAAACGACGAGCGTGACACCACGATGCCTGTAGCAATGGCAACAACGTTGCGCAAACTATTAACTGGCGA
ACTACTTACTCTAGCTTCCCGGCAACAATTAATAGACTGGATGGAGGCGGATAAAGTTGCAGGACCACTT
CTGCGCTCGGCCCTTCCGGCTGGCTGGTTTATTGCTGATAAATCTGGAGCCGGTGAGCGTGGGTCTCGCG
GTATCATTGCAGCACTGGGGCCAGATGGTAAGCCCTCCCGTATCGTAGTTATCTACACGACGGGGAGTCA
GGCAACTATGGATGAACGAAATAGACAGATCGCTGAGATAGGTGCCTCACTGATTAAGCATTGGTAACTG
TCAGACCAAGTTTACTCATATATACTTTAGATTGATTTAAAACTTCATTTTTAATTTAAAAGGATCTAGG
TGAAGATCCTTTTTGATAATCTCATGACCAAAATCCCTTAACGTGAGTTTTCGTTCCACTGAGCGTCAGA
CCCCGTAGAAAAGATCAAAGGATCTTCTTGAGATCCTTTTTTTCTGCGCGTAATCTGCTGCTTGCAAACA
AAAAAACCACCGCTACCAGCGGTGGTTTGTTTGCCGGATCAAGAGCTACCAACTCTTTTTCCGAAGGTAA
CTGGCTTCAGCAGAGCGCAGATACCAAATACTGTTCTTCTAGTGTAGCCGTAGTTAGGCCACCACTTCAA
GAACTCTGTAGCACCGCCTACATACCTCGCTCTGCTAATCCTGTTACCAGTGGCTGCTGCCAGTGGCGAT
AAGTCGTGTCTTACCGGGTTGGACTCAAGACGATAGTTACCGGATAAGGCGCAGCGGTCGGGCTGAACGG
GGGGTTCGTGCACACAGCCCAGCTTGGAGCGAACGACCTACACCGAACTGAGATACCTACAGCGTGAGCT
ATGAGAAAGCGCCACGCTTCCCGAAGGGAGAAAGGCGGACAGGTATCCGGTAAGCGGCAGGGTCGGAACA
GGAGAGCGCACGAGGGAGCTTCCAGGGGGAAACGCCTGGTATCTTTATAGTCCTGTCGGGTTTCGCCACC
TCTGACTTGAGCGTCGATTTTTGTGATGCTCGTCAGGGGGGCGGAGCCTATGGAAAAACGCCAGCAACGC
GGCCTTTTTACGGTTCCTGGCCTTTTGCTGGCCTTTTGCTCACATGTTCTTTCCTGCGTTATCCCCTGAT
TCTGTGGATAACCGTATTACCGCCTTTGAGTGAGCTGATACCGCTCGCCGCAGCCGAACGACCGAGCGCA
GCGAGTCAGTGAGCGAGGAAGCGGAAGAGCGCCCAATACGCAAACCGCCTCTCCCCGCGCGTTGGCCGAT
TCATTAATGCAGCTGGCACGACAGGTTTCCCGACTGGAAAGCGGGCAGTGAGCGCAACGCAATTAATGTG
AGTTAGCTCACTCATTAGGCACCCCAGGCTTTACACTTTATGCTTCCGGCTCGTATGTTGTGTGGAATTG
TGAGCGGATAACAATTTCACACAGGAAACAGCTATGACCATGATTACGCCAAGCGCGCAATTAACCCTCA
CTAAAGGGAACAAAAGCTGGAGCTGCAAGCTTAATGTAGTCTTATGCAATACTCTTGTAGTCTTGCAACA
TGGTAACGATGAGTTAGCAACATGCCTTACAAGGAGAGAAAAAGCACCGTGCATGCCGATTGGTGGAAGT
AAGGTGGTACGATCGTGCCTTATTAGGAAGGCAACAGACGGGTCTGACATGGATTGGACGAACCACTGAA
TTGCCGCATTGCAGAGATATTGTATTTAAGTGCCTAGCTCGATACATAAACGGGTCTCTCTGGTTAGACC
AGATCTGAGCCTGGGAGCTCTCTGGCTAACTAGGGAACCCACTGCTTAAGCCTCAATAAAGCTTGCCTTG
AGTGCTTCAAGTAGTGTGTGCCCGTCTGTTGTGTGACTCTGGTAACTAGAGATCCCTCAGACCCTTTTAG
TCAGTGTGGAAAATCTCTAGCAGTGGCGCCCGAACAGGGACTTGAAAGCGAAAGGGAAACCAGAGGAGCT
CTCTCGACGCAGGACTCGGCTTGCTGAAGCGCGCACGGCAAGAGGCGAGGGGCGGCGACTGGTGAGTACG
CCAAAAATTTTGACTAGCGGAGGCTAGAAGGAGAGAGATGGGTGCGAGAGCGTCAGTATTAAGCGGGGGA
GAATTAGATCGCGATGGGAAAAAATTCGGTTAAGGCCAGGGGGAAAGAAAAAATATAAATTAAAACATAT
AGTATGGGCAAGCAGGGAGCTAGAACGATTCGCAGTTAATCCTGGCCTGTTAGAAACATCAGAAGGCTGT
AGACAAATACTGGGACAGCTACAACCATCCCTTCAGACAGGATCAGAAGAACTTAGATCATTATATAATA
CAGTAGCAACCCTCTATTGTGTGCATCAAAGGATAGAGATAAAAGACACCAAGGAAGCTTTAGACAAGAT
AGAGGAAGAGCAAAACAAAAGTAAGACCACCGCACAGCAAGCGGCCGCTGATCTTCAGACCTGGAGGAGG
AGATATGAGGGACAATTGGAGAAGTGAATTATATAAATATAAAGTAGTAAAAATTGAACCATTAGGAGTA
GCACCCACCAAGGCAAAGAGAAGAGTGGTGCAGAGAGAAAAAAGAGCAGTGGGAATAGGAGCTTTGTTCC
TTGGGTTCTTGGGAGCAGCAGGAAGCACTATGGGCGCAGCGTCAATGACGCTGACGGTACAGGCCAGACA
ATTATTGTCTGGTATAGTGCAGCAGCAGAACAATTTGCTGAGGGCTATTGAGGCGCAACAGCATCTGTTG
CAACTCACAGTCTGGGGCATCAAGCAGCTCCAGGCAAGAATCCTGGCTGTGGAAAGATACCTAAAGGATC
AACAGCTCCTGGGGATTTGGGGTTGCTCTGGAAAACTCATTTGCACCACTGCTGTGCCTTGGAATGCTAG
TTGGAGTAATAAATCTCTGGAACAGATTTGGAATCACACGACCTGGATGGAGTGGGACAGAGAAATTAAC
AATTACACAAGCTTAATACACTCCTTAATTGAAGAATCGCAAAACCAGCAAGAAAAGAATGAACAAGAAT
TATTGGAATTAGATAAATGGGCAAGTTTGTGGAATTGGTTTAACATAACAAATTGGCTGTGGTATATAAA
ATTATTCATAATGATAGTAGGAGGCTTGGTAGGTTTAAGAATAGTTTTTGCTGTACTTTCTATAGTGAAT
AGAGTTAGGCAGGGATATTCACCATTATCGTTTCAGACCCACCTCCCAACCCCGAGGGGACCCAGAGAGG
GCCTATTTCCCATGATTCCTTCATATTTGCATATACGATACAAGGCTGTTAGAGAGATAATTAGAATTAA
TTTGACTGTAAACACAAAGATATTAGTACAAAATACGTGACGTAGAAAGTAATAATTTCTTGGGTAGTTT
GCAGTTTTAAAATTATGTTTTAAAATGGACTATCATATGCTTACCGTAACTTGAAAGTATTTCGATTTCT
TGGCTTTATATATCTTGTGGAAAGGACGAAACACCGGATTTACTGGAGTTGCAAGTGTTTTAGAGCTAGA
AATAGCAAGTTAAAATAAGGCTAGTCCGTTATCAACTTGAAAAAGTGGCACCGAGTCGGTGCTTTTTTAA
GCTTGGCGTAACTAGATCTTGAGACAAATGGCAGTATTCATCCACAATTTTAAAAGAAAAGGGGGGATTG
GGGGGTACAGTGCAGGGGAAAGAATAGTAGACATAATAGCAACAGACATACAAACTAAAGAATTACAAAA
ACAAATTACAAAAATTCAAAATTTTCGGGTTTATTACAGGGACAGCAGAGATCCACTTTGGCGCCGGCTC
GAGGGGG
