>Addgene plasmid #75996 | TLK1 gRNA (BRDN0001147793) | depositor partial sequence | sequence record 143456 | Target Sequence
GATTTACTGGAGTTGCAAGT
