>Addgene plasmid #75996 | TLK1 gRNA (BRDN0001147793) | addgene partial sequence | sequence record 184977 | hU6-F
TAGAAAGTAATAATTTCTTGGGTAGTTTGCAGTTTTAAAATTATGTTTTAAAATGGACTATCATATGCTT
ACCGTAACTTGAAAGTATTTCGATTTCTTGGCTTTATATATCTTGTGGAAAGGACGAAACACCGGATTTA
CTGGAGTTGCAAGTGTTTTAGAGCTAGAAATAGCAAGTTAAAATAAGGCTAGTCCGTTATCAACTTGAAA
AAGTGGCACCGAGTCGGTGCTTTTTTAAGCTTGGCGTAACTAGATCTTGAGACAAATGGCAGTATTCATC
CACAATTTTAAAAGAAAAGGGGGGATTGGGGGGTACAGTGCAGGGGAAAGAATAGTAGACATAATAGCAA
CAGACATACAAACTAAAGAATTACAAAAACAAATTACAAAAATTCAAAATTTTCGGGTTTATTACAGGGA
CAGCAGAGATCCACTTTGGCGCCGGCTCGAGGGGGCCCGGGTGCAAAGATGGATAAAGTTTTAAACAGAG
AGGAATCTTTGCAGCTAATGGACCTTCTAGGTCTTGAAAGGAGTGGGAATTGGCTCCGGTGCCCGTCAGT
GGGCAGAGCG
